>Addgene plasmid #243885 | pUPD3_RBS_Stuffer8 | addgene full sequence | sequence record 488074 | Addgene NGS Result
GGTCTCGCAAACTTGCTGCGAATGCCTCTAGAATGCGAGACCACTCATCGCCCAATCACTAGTGAATTCG
TTCTATAGTGTCACCTAAATACCATAGAGCCGTTGGTCATAGCTGTTTCCTGTCCAGGCATCATGACACG
GTTATCCACAGAATCAGGGGATAACGCAGGAAAGAACATGTGAGCAAAAGGCCAGCAAAAGGCCAGGAAC
CGTAAAAAGGCCGCGTTGCTGGCGTTTTTCCATAGGCTCCGCCCCCCTGACGAGCATCACAAAAATCGAC
GCTCAAGTCAGAGGTGGCGAAACCCGACAGGACTATAAAGATACCAGGCGTTTCCCCCTGGAAGCTCCCT
CGTGCGCTCTCCTGTTCCGACCCTGCCGCTTACCGGATACCTGTCCGCCTTTCTCCCTTCGGGAAGCGTG
GCGCTTTCTCATAGCTCACGCTGTAGGTATCTCAGTTCGGTGTAGGTCGTTCGCTCCAAGCTGGGCTGTG
TGCACGAACCCCCCGTTCAGCCCGACCGCTGCGCCTTATCCGGTAACTATCGTCTTGAGTCCAACCCGGT
AAGACACGACTTATCGCCACTGGCAGCAGCCACTGGTAACAGGATTAGCAGAGCGAGGTATGTAGGCGGT
GCTACAGAGTTCTTGAAGTGGTGGCCTAACTACGGCTACACTAGAAGAACAGTATTTGGTATCTGCGCTC
TGCTGAAGCCAGTTACCTTCGGAAAAAGAGTTGGTAGCTCTTGATCCGGCAAACAAACCACCGCTGGTAG
CGGTGGTTTTTTTGTTTGCAAGCAGCAGATTACGCGCAGAAAAAAAGGATCTCAAGAAGATCCTTTGATC
TTTTCTACGGGGTCTGACGCTCAGTGGAACGAAAACTCACGTTAAGGGATTTTGGTCATGAGATTATCAA
AAAGGATCTTCACCTAGATCCTTTTGTGATGATCGGCACGTAAGAGGTTCCAACTTTCACCATAATGAAA
TAAGATCACTACCGGGCGTATTTTTTGAGTTATCGAGATTTTCAGGAGCTAAGGAAGCTAAAATGGAGAA
AAAAATCACTGGATATACCACCGTTGATATATCCCAATGGCATCGTAAAGAACATTTTGAGGCATTTCAG
TCAGTTGCTCAATGTACCTATAACCAGACCGTTCAGCTGGATATTACGGCCTTTTTAAAGACCGTAAAGA
AAAATAAGCACAAGTTTTATCCGGCCTTTATTCACATTCTTGCCCGCCTGATGAATGCTCATCCGGAATT
CCGTATGGCAATGAAAGACGGTGAGCTGGTGATATGGGATAGTGTTCACCCTTGTTACACCGTTTTCCAT
GAGCAAACTGAAACGTTTTCATCGCTCTGGAGTGAATACCACGACGATTTCCGGCAGTTTCTACACATAT
ATTCGCAAGATGTGGCGTGTTACGGTGAAAACCTGGCCTATTTCCCTAAAGGGTTTATTGAGAATATGTT
TTTCGTGTCAGCCAATCCCTGGGTGAGTTTCACCAGTTTTGATTTAAACGTGGCCAATATGGACAACTTC
TTCGCCCCCGTTTTCACCATGGGCAAATATTATACGCAAGGCGACAAGGTGCTGATGCCGCTGGCGATTC
AGGTTCATCATGCCGTTTGTGATGGCTTCCATGTCGGCAGAATGCTTAATGAATTACAACAGTACTGCGA
TGAGTGGCAGGGCGGGGCGTAATTTTTTTAAGGCAGTTATTGGTGCCCTTAAACGCCTGGTTGCTACGCC
TGAATAAGTGATAATAAGCGGATGAATGGCAGAAATTCGATGATAAGCTGTCAAACATGATGT
[125 nt withheld, positions 1814-1938]
C
[91 nt withheld, positions 1940-2030]
AGGGTGATGGTTCACGTAGTGGGCCAGCGCCCTGATAGACGGTTTTTCGCCCTTTGACGTTGGAGTCCAC
GTTCTTT
[37 nt withheld, positions 2108-2144]
ACCCTATCTCGGTCTATTCTTTTGATTTATAAGGGATTTTGCCGATTTCGGCCTATTGGTTAAAAAATGA
GCTGATTTAACAAAAATTTAACGCGAATTTTAACAAAATATTAACGCTTACAATTTTAACATTGTAGAAA
CGCATGTAAAACGACGGCCAGTGAATTGTAATACGACTCACTATAGGGTGAATTCCGCTTAGGACCTTAG
ATATTGATCTCAA
Features (pLannotate 1.2.2; 8 found; start..end, strand, type, name):
     72..90      -  promoter       SP6 promoter: promoter for bacteriophage SP6 RNA polymerase
    237..825     -  rep_origin     ori: high-copy-number ColE1/pMB1/pBR322/pUC origin of replication
    940..1042    +  promoter       cat promoter: promoter of the E. coli cat gene encoding chloramphenicol acetyltransferase
   1043..1699    +  CDS            cat: CAT_ECOLX - Experimental evidence at protein level: Swiss-Prot protein existence level 1. This enzyme is an effector of chloramphenicol resistance in bacteria. From Escherichia coli. This protein is used as a marker in many commonly used cloning vectors, such as pACYC184.
   1787..1804    -  promoter       tet promoter (fragment): E. coli promoter for tetracycline efflux protein gene
   1815..2270    +  rep_origin     f1 ori (sequence partly withheld): f1 bacteriophage origin of replication; arrow indicates direction of (+) strand synthesis
   2289..2310    -  CDS            lacZα (fragment): LacZα fragment of β-galactosidase; lacZ fragment
   2313..2331    +  promoter       T7 promoter: promoter for bacteriophage T7 RNA polymerase
