[The description below was written by a language model from this plasmid's Addgene catalogue record and pLannotate feature annotations shown in this document.]
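Description:
pUPD3_RBS_Stuffer8 is a small (about 2.4 kb) level-0 part plasmid from a GoldenBraid2.0 toolkit adapted for E. coli and related enteric bacteria. It is built on the pUPD3 universal part domestication backbone, which is maintained at high copy number through a ColE1/pUC-type origin of replication and selected with chloramphenicol via a cat gene driven by its native cat promoter. The backbone also carries an f1 bacteriophage origin. A short tet promoter fragment and a residual lacZα fragment are annotated as leftovers of the vector's history; the lacZα remnant probably reflects replacement of a screening cassette when the part was inserted, although the record does not say so.

The payload is Stuffer8, a 20 bp synthetic sequence installed by Golden Gate cloning and described as a transcriptionally inert stuffer part. It is too short to be picked up by the automated annotation, so it does not appear in the feature table. It presumably lies in the cloning region flanked by the T7 and SP6 promoters, which face each other across the plasmid's numbering origin and are standard backbone elements rather than functional drivers of the part. The name suggests that the stuffer occupies the RBS position in the GoldenBraid grammar, allowing users to fill that slot with neutral spacer DNA when assembling transcriptional units that do not need a ribosome binding site there. The record does not give the exact overhangs or position. Although catalogued as a bacterial expression vector, the plasmid expresses nothing beyond its resistance marker and serves as a donor of a modular placeholder part for hierarchical Type IIS assembly.
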