Addgene plasmid #243885: pUPD3_RBS_Stuffer8
Purpose: GoldenBraid2.0 Transcriptionally-inert stuffer part.
Depositing lab: Christophe Herman. Depositing organization: Baylor College of Medicine. Publication: GoldenBraid2.0 E. coli: a comprehensive and characterized toolkit for enterics. Cooke MB, Welch KT, Ramirez LD, Wen AX, Marciano DC, Herman C. Synth Biol (Oxf). 2025 Aug 14;10(1):ysaf015. doi: 10.1093/synbio/ysaf015. eCollection 2025. PubMed 40927394.
Backbone
  Vector backbone: pUPD3
  Vector type: Bacterial Expression
Growth in bacteria
  Bacterial resistance: Chloramphenicol, 25 μg/mL
  Growth temperature: 37°C
  Growth strain: DH5alpha
  Copy number: High Copy
Gene/Insert
  Gene/Insert name: Stuffer8
  Species: Synthetic
  Insert size (bp): 20
  Cloning method: Golden Gate
Terms and licenses: Academic/Nonprofit Terms; Industry Terms: Not Available to Industry
How to cite: pUPD3_RBS_Stuffer8 was a gift from Christophe Herman (Addgene plasmid # 243885 ; http://n2t.net/addgene:243885 ; RRID:Addgene_243885)
